>Addgene plasmid #222524 | pX330_SYCP3_nterm | addgene full sequence | sequence record 439885 | Addgene NGS Result
GTGGGTTACATCGAACTGGATCTCAACAGCGGTAAGATCCTTGAGAGTTTTCGCCCCGAAGAACGTTTTC
CAATGATGAGCACTTTTAAAGTTCTGCTATGTGGCGCGGTATTATCCCGTATTGACGCCGGGCAAGAGCA
ACTCGGTCGCCGCATACACTATTCTCAGAATGACTTGGTTGAGTACTCACCAGTCACAGAAAAGCATCTT
ACGGATGGCATGACAGTAAGAGAATTATGCAGTGCTGCCATAACCATGAGTGATAACACTGCGGCCAACT
TACTTCTGACAACGATCGGAGGACCGAAGGAGCTAACCGCTTTTTTGCACAACATGGGGGATCATGTAAC
TCGCCTTGATCGTTGGGAACCGGAGCTGAATGAAGCCATACCAAACGACGAGCGTGACACCACGATGCCT
GTAGCAATGGCAACAACGTTGCGCAAACTATTAACTGGCGAACTACTTACTCTAGCTTCCCGGCAACAAT
TAATAGACTGGATGGAGGCGGATAAAGTTGCAGGACCACTTCTGCGCTCGGCCCTTCCGGCTGGCTGGTT
TATTGCTGATAAATCTGGAGCCGGTGAGCGTGGAAGCCGCGGTATCATTGCAGCACTGGGGCCAGATGGT
AAGCCCTCCCGTATCGTAGTTATCTACACGACGGGGAGTCAGGCAACTATGGATGAACGAAATAGACAGA
TCGCTGAGATAGGTGCCTCACTGATTAAGCATTGGTAACTGTCAGACCAAGTTTACTCATATATACTTTA
GATTGATTTAAAACTTCATTTTTAATTTAAAAGGATCTAGGTGAAGATCCTTTTTGATAATCTCATGACC
AAAATCCCTTAACGTGAGTTTTCGTTCCACTGAGCGTCAGACCCCGTAGAAAAGATCAAAGGATCTTCTT
GAGATCCTTTTTTTCTGCGCGTAATCTGCTGCTTGCAAACAAAAAAACCACCGCTACCAGCGGTGGTTTG
TTTGCCGGATCAAGAGCTACCAACTCTTTTTCCGAAGGTAACTGGCTTCAGCAGAGCGCAGATACCAAAT
ACTGTTCTTCTAGTGTAGCCGTAGTTAGGCCACCACTTCAAGAACTCTGTAGCACCGCCTACATACCTCG
CTCTGCTAATCCTGTTACCAGTGGCTGCTGCCAGTGGCGATAAGTCGTGTCTTACCGGGTTGGACTCAAG
ACGATAGTTACCGGATAAGGCGCAGCGGTCGGGCTGAACGGGGGGTTCGTGCACACAGCCCAGCTTGGAG
CGAACGACCTACACCGAACTGAGATACCTACAGCGTGAGCTATGAGAAAGCGCCACGCTTCCCGAAGGGA
GAAAGGCGGACAGGTATCCGGTAAGCGGCAGGGTCGGAACAGGAGAGCGCACGAGGGAGCTTCCAGGGGG
AAACGCCTGGTATCTTTATAGTCCTGTCGGGTTTCGCCACCTCTGACTTGAGCGTCGATTTTTGTGATGC
TCGTCAGGGGGGCGGAGCCTATGGAAAAACGCCAGCAACGCGGCCTTTTTACGGTTCCTGGCCTTTTGCT
GGCCTTTTGCTCACATGTGAGGGCCTATTTCCCATGATTCCTTCATATTTGCATATACGATACAAGGCTG
TTAGAGAGATAATTGGAATTAATTTGACTGTAAACACAAAGATATTAGTACAAAATACGTGACGTAGAAA
GTAATAATTTCTTGGGTAGTTTGCAGTTTTAAAATTATGTTTTAAAATGGACTATCATATGCTTACCGTA
ACTTGAAAGTATTTCGATTTCTTGGCTTTATATATCTTGTGGAAAGGACGAAACACCGCATCTAAATATG
GTGTCCTCGTTTTAGAGCTAGAAATAGCAAGTTAAAATAAGGCTAGTCCGTTATCAACTTGAAAAAGTGG
CACCGAGTCGGTGCTTTTTTGTTTTAGAGCTAGAAATAGCAAGTTAAAATAAGGCTAGTCCGTTTTTAGC
GCGTGCGCCAATTCTGCAGACAAATGGCTCTAGAGGTACCCGTTACATAACTTACGGTAAATGGCCCGCC
TGGCTGACCGCCCAACGACCCCCGCCCATTGACGTCAATAGTAACGCCAATAGGGACTTTCCATTGACGT
CAATGGGTGGAGTATTTACGGTAAACTGCCCACTTGGCAGTACATCAAGTGTATCATATGCCAAGTACGC
CCCCTATTGACGTCAATGACGGTAAATGGCCCGCCTGGCATTGTGCCCAGTACATGACCTTATGGGACTT
TCCTACTTGGCAGTACATCTACGTATTAGTCATCGCTATTACCATGGTCGAGGTGAGCCCCACGTTCTGC
TTCACTCTCCCCATCTCCCCCCCCTCCCCACCCCCAATTTTGTATTTATTTATTTTTTAATTATTTTGTG
CAGCGATGGGGGCGGGGGGGGGGGGGGGGCGCGCGCCAGGCGGGGCGGGGCGGGGCGAGGGGCGGGGCGG
GGCGAGGCGGAGAGGTGCGGCGGCAGCCAATCAGAGCGGCGCGCTCCGAAAGTTTCCTTTTATGGCGAGG
CGGCGGCGGCGGCGGCCCTATAAAAAGCGAAGCGCGCGGCGGGCGGGAGTCGCTGCGCGCTGCCTTCGCC
CCGTGCCCCGCTCCGCCGCCGCCTCGCGCCGCCCGCCCCGGCTCTGACTGACCGCGTTACTCCCACAGGT
GAGCGGGCGGGACGGCCCTTCTCCTCCGGGCTGTAATTAGCTGAGCAAGAGGTAAGGGTTTAAGGGATGG
TTGGTTGGTGGGGTATTAATGTTTAATTACCTGGAGCACCTGCCTGAAATCACTTTTTTTCAGGTTGGAC
CGGTGCCACCATGGACTATAAGGACCACGACGGAGACTACAAGGATCATGATATTGATTACAAAGACGAT
GACGATAAGATGGCCCCAAAGAAGAAGCGGAAGGTCGGTATCCACGGAGTCCCAGCAGCCGACAAGAAGT
ACAGCATCGGCCTGGACATCGGCACCAACTCTGTGGGCTGGGCCGTGATCACCGACGAGTACAAGGTGCC
CAGCAAGAAATTCAAGGTGCTGGGCAACACCGACCGGCACAGCATCAAGAAGAACCTGATCGGAGCCCTG
CTGTTCGACAGCGGCGAAACAGCCGAGGCCACCCGGCTGAAGAGAACCGCCAGAAGAAGATACACCAGAC
GGAAGAACCGGATCTGCTATCTGCAAGAGATCTTCAGCAACGAGATGGCCAAGGTGGACGACAGCTTCTT
CCACAGACTGGAAGAGTCCTTCCTGGTGGAAGAGGATAAGAAGCACGAGCGGCACCCCATCTTCGGCAAC
ATCGTGGACGAGGTGGCCTACCACGAGAAGTACCCCACCATCTACCACCTGAGAAAGAAACTGGTGGACA
GCACCGACAAGGCCGACCTGCGGCTGATCTATCTGGCCCTGGCCCACATGATCAAGTTCCGGGGCCACTT
CCTGATCGAGGGCGACCTGAACCCCGACAACAGCGACGTGGACAAGCTGTTCATCCAGCTGGTGCAGACC
TACAACCAGCTGTTCGAGGAAAACCCCATCAACGCCAGCGGCGTGGACGCCAAGGCCATCCTGTCTGCCA
GACTGAGCAAGAGCAGACGGCTGGAAAATCTGATCGCCCAGCTGCCCGGCGAGAAGAAGAATGGCCTGTT
CGGAAACCTGATTGCCCTGAGCCTGGGCCTGACCCCCAACTTCAAGAGCAACTTCGACCTGGCCGAGGAT
GCCAAACTGCAGCTGAGCAAGGACACCTACGACGACGACCTGGACAACCTGCTGGCCCAGATCGGCGACC
AGTACGCCGACCTGTTTCTGGCCGCCAAGAACCTGTCCGACGCCATCCTGCTGAGCGACATCCTGAGAGT
GAACACCGAGATCACCAAGGCCCCCCTGAGCGCCTCTATGATCAAGAGATACGACGAGCACCACCAGGAC
CTGACCCTGCTGAAAGCTCTCGTGCGGCAGCAGCTGCCTGAGAAGTACAAAGAGATTTTCTTCGACCAGA
GCAAGAACGGCTACGCCGGCTACATTGACGGCGGAGCCAGCCAGGAAGAGTTCTACAAGTTCATCAAGCC
CATCCTGGAAAAGATGGACGGCACCGAGGAACTGCTCGTGAAGCTGAACAGAGAGGACCTGCTGCGGAAG
CAGCGGACCTTCGACAACGGCAGCATCCCCCACCAGATCCACCTGGGAGAGCTGCACGCCATTCTGCGGC
GGCAGGAAGATTTTTACCCATTCCTGAAGGACAACCGGGAAAAGATCGAGAAGATCCTGACCTTCCGCAT
CCCCTACTACGTGGGCCCTCTGGCCAGGGGAAACAGCAGATTCGCCTGGATGACCAGAAAGAGCGAGGAA
ACCATCACCCCCTGGAACTTCGAGGAAGTGGTGGACAAGGGCGCTTCCGCCCAGAGCTTCATCGAGCGGA
TGACCAACTTCGATAAGAACCTGCCCAACGAGAAGGTGCTGCCCAAGCACAGCCTGCTGTACGAGTACTT
CACCGTGTATAACGAGCTGACCAAAGTGAAATACGTGACCGAGGGAATGAGAAAGCCCGCCTTCCTGAGC
GGCGAGCAGAAAAAGGCCATCGTGGACCTGCTGTTCAAGACCAACCGGAAAGTGACCGTGAAGCAGCTGA
AAGAGGACTACTTCAAGAAAATCGAGTGCTTCGACTCCGTGGAAATCTCCGGCGTGGAAGATCGGTTCAA
CGCCTCCCTGGGCACATACCACGATCTGCTGAAAATTATCAAGGACAAGGACTTCCTGGACAATGAGGAA
AACGAGGACATTCTGGAAGATATCGTGCTGACCCTGACACTGTTTGAGGACAGAGAGATGATCGAGGAAC
GGCTGAAAACCTATGCCCACCTGTTCGACGACAAAGTGATGAAGCAGCTGAAGCGGCGGAGATACACCGG
CTGGGGCAGGCTGAGCCGGAAGCTGATCAACGGCATCCGGGACAAGCAGTCCGGCAAGACAATCCTGGAT
TTCCTGAAGTCCGACGGCTTCGCCAACAGAAACTTCATGCAGCTGATCCACGACGACAGCCTGACCTTTA
AAGAGGACATCCAGAAAGCCCAGGTGTCCGGCCAGGGCGATAGCCTGCACGAGCACATTGCCAATCTGGC
CGGCAGCCCCGCCATTAAGAAGGGCATCCTGCAGACAGTGAAGGTGGTGGACGAGCTCGTGAAAGTGATG
GGCCGGCACAAGCCCGAGAACATCGTGATCGAAATGGCCAGAGAGAACCAGACCACCCAGAAGGGACAGA
AGAACAGCCGCGAGAGAATGAAGCGGATCGAAGAGGGCATCAAAGAGCTGGGCAGCCAGATCCTGAAAGA
ACACCCCGTGGAAAACACCCAGCTGCAGAACGAGAAGCTGTACCTGTACTACCTGCAGAATGGGCGGGAT
ATGTACGTGGACCAGGAACTGGACATCAACCGGCTGTCCGACTACGATGTGGACCATATCGTGCCTCAGA
GCTTTCTGAAGGACGACTCCATCGACAACAAGGTGCTGACCAGAAGCGACAAGAACCGGGGCAAGAGCGA
CAACGTGCCCTCCGAAGAGGTCGTGAAGAAGATGAAGAACTACTGGCGGCAGCTGCTGAACGCCAAGCTG
ATTACCCAGAGAAAGTTCGACAATCTGACCAAGGCCGAGAGAGGCGGCCTGAGCGAACTGGATAAGGCCG
GCTTCATCAAGAGACAGCTGGTGGAAACCCGGCAGATCACAAAGCACGTGGCACAGATCCTGGACTCCCG
GATGAACACTAAGTACGACGAGAATGACAAGCTGATCCGGGAAGTGAAAGTGATCACCCTGAAGTCCAAG
CTGGTGTCCGATTTCCGGAAGGATTTCCAGTTTTACAAAGTGCGCGAGATCAACAACTACCACCACGCCC
ACGACGCCTACCTGAACGCCGTCGTGGGAACCGCCCTGATCAAAAAGTACCCTAAGCTGGAAAGCGAGTT
CGTGTACGGCGACTACAAGGTGTACGACGTGCGGAAGATGATCGCCAAGAGCGAGCAGGAAATCGGCAAG
GCTACCGCCAAGTACTTCTTCTACAGCAACATCATGAACTTTTTCAAGACCGAGATTACCCTGGCCAACG
GCGAGATCCGGAAGCGGCCTCTGATCGAGACAAACGGCGAAACCGGGGAGATCGTGTGGGATAAGGGCCG
GGATTTTGCCACCGTGCGGAAAGTGCTGAGCATGCCCCAAGTGAATATCGTGAAAAAGACCGAGGTGCAG
ACAGGCGGCTTCAGCAAAGAGTCTATCCTGCCCAAGAGGAACAGCGATAAGCTGATCGCCAGAAAGAAGG
ACTGGGACCCTAAGAAGTACGGCGGCTTCGACAGCCCCACCGTGGCCTATTCTGTGCTGGTGGTGGCCAA
AGTGGAAAAGGGCAAGTCCAAGAAACTGAAGAGTGTGAAAGAGCTGCTGGGGATCACCATCATGGAAAGA
AGCAGCTTCGAGAAGAATCCCATCGACTTTCTGGAAGCCAAGGGCTACAAAGAAGTGAAAAAGGACCTGA
TCATCAAGCTGCCTAAGTACTCCCTGTTCGAGCTGGAAAACGGCCGGAAGAGAATGCTGGCCTCTGCCGG
CGAACTGCAGAAGGGAAACGAACTGGCCCTGCCCTCCAAATATGTGAACTTCCTGTACCTGGCCAGCCAC
TATGAGAAGCTGAAGGGCTCCCCCGAGGATAATGAGCAGAAACAGCTGTTTGTGGAACAGCACAAGCACT
ACCTGGACGAGATCATCGAGCAGATCAGCGAGTTCTCCAAGAGAGTGATCCTGGCCGACGCTAATCTGGA
CAAAGTGCTGTCCGCCTACAACAAGCACCGGGATAAGCCCATCAGAGAGCAGGCCGAGAATATCATCCAC
CTGTTTACCCTGACCAATCTGGGAGCCCCTGCCGCCTTCAAGTACTTTGACACCACCATCGACCGGAAGA
GGTACACCAGCACCAAAGAGGTGCTGGACGCCACCCTGATCCACCAGAGCATCACCGGCCTGTACGAGAC
ACGGATCGACCTGTCTCAGCTGGGAGGCGACAAAAGGCCGGCGGCCACGAAAAAGGCCGGCCAGGCAAAA
AAGAAAAAGTAAGAATTCCTAGAGCTCGCTGATCAGCCTCGACTGTGCCTTCTAGTTGCCAGCCATCTGT
TGTTTGCCCCTCCCCCGTGCCTTCCTTGACCCTGGAAGGTGCCACTCCCACTGTCCTTTCCTAATAAAAT
GAGGAAATTGCATCGCATTGTCTGAGTAGGTGTCATTCTATTCTGGGGGGTGGGGTGGGGCAGGACAGCA
AGGGGGAGGATTGGGAAGAGAATAGCAGGCATGCTGGGGAGCGGCCGCAGGAACCCCTAGTGATGGAGTT
GGCCACTCCCTCTCTGCGCGCTCGCTCGCTCACTGAGGCCGGGCGACCAAAGGTCGCCCGACGCCCGGGC
TTTGCCCGGGCGGCCTCAGTGAGCGAGCGAGCGCGCAGCTGCCTGCAGGGGCGCCTGATGCGGTATTTTC
TCCTTACGCATCTGTGCGGTATTTCACACCGCATA
[95 nt withheld, positions 7526-7620]
T
[46 nt withheld, positions 7622-7667]
C
[141 nt withheld, positions 7669-7809]
CCTTTGACGTTGGAGTCCACGTTCTTT
[37 nt withheld, positions 7837-7873]
ACTCTATCTCGGGCTATTCTTTTGATTTATAAGGGATTTTGCCGATTTCGGTCTATTGGTTAAAAAATGA
GCTGATTTAACAAAAATTTAACGCGAATTTTAACAAAATATTAACGTTTACAATTTTATGGTGCACTCTC
AGTACAATCTGCTCTGATGCCGCATAGTTAAGCCAGCCCCGACACCCGCCAACACCCGCTGACGCGCCCT
GACGGGCTTGTCTGCTCCCGGCATCCGCTTACAGACAAGCTGTGACCGTCTCCGGGAGCTGCATGTGTCA
GAGGTTTTCACCGTCATCACCGAAACGCGCGAGACGAAAGGGCCTCGTGATACGCCTATTTTTATAGGTT
AATGTCATGATAATAATGGTTTCTTAGACGTCAGGTGGCACTTTTCGGGGAAATGTGCGCGGAACCCCTA
TTTGTTTATTTTTCTAAATACATTCAAATATGTATCCGCTCATGAGACAATAACCCTGATAAATGCTTCA
ATAATATTGAAAAAGGAAGAGTATGAGTATTCAACATTTCCGTGTCGCCCTTATTCCCTTTTTTGCGGCA
TTTTGCCTTCCTGTTTTTGCTCACCCAGAAACGCTGGTGAAAGTAAAAGATGCTGAAGATCAGTTGGGTG
CACGA
Features (pLannotate 1.2.2; 18 found; start..end, strand, type, name):
    909..1497    +  rep_origin     ori: high-copy-number ColE1/pMB1/pBR322/pUC origin of replication
   1559..1799    +  promoter       U6 promoter: RNA polymerase III promoter for human U6 snRNA
   1829..1904    +  misc_RNA       gRNA scaffold: guide RNA scaffold for the Streptococcus pyogenes CRISPR/Cas9 system
   1911..1954    +  misc_RNA       gRNA scaffold (fragment): guide RNA scaffold for the Streptococcus pyogenes CRISPR/Cas9 system
   2001..2286    +  enhancer       CMV enhancer: human cytomegalovirus immediate early enhancer; contains an 18-bp deletion relative to the standard CMV enhancer
   2288..2565    +  promoter       chicken β-actin promoter: No description available
   2566..2793    +  intron         hybrid intron: hybrid between chicken β-actin (CBA) and minute virus of mice (MMV) introns (Gray et al., 2011)
   2931..4532    +  CDS            Cas9(N): N-terminal portion of Streptococcus pyogenes Cas9 (Zetsche et al., 2015)
   4533..7031    +  CDS            Cas9(C): C-terminal portion of Streptococcus pyogenes Cas9 (Zetsche et al., 2015)
   7032..7079    +  CDS            nucleoplasmin NLS: bipartite nuclear localization signal from nucleoplasmin
   7113..7224    +  polyA_signal   bGH poly(A) signal: bovine growth hormone polyadenylation signal
   7329..7469    +  repeat_region  AAV2 ITR: inverted terminal repeat of adeno-associated virus serotype 2 inverted
   7474..7525    -  misc_feature   bom (fragment): basis of mobility region from pBR322
   7544..7999    +  rep_origin     f1 ori (sequence partly withheld): f1 bacteriophage origin of replication; arrow indicates direction of (+) strand synthesis
   8000..8049    -  misc_feature   bom (fragment): basis of mobility region from pBR322
   8151..8186    -  CDS            rop (fragment): Rop protein, which maintains plasmids at low copy number; rop
   8281..8385    +  promoter       AmpR promoter: bla
   8386..738     +  CDS            AmpR (across the origin): β-lactamase; bla; confers resistance to ampicillin, carbenicillin, and related antibiotics
