[The description below was written by a language model from this plasmid's Addgene catalogue record and pLannotate feature annotations shown in this document.]
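Description:
pX330_SYCP3_nterm is an all-in-one CRISPR plasmid built on the PX330 backbone that co-expresses Streptococcus pyogenes Cas9 and a single guide RNA directed against human SYCP3, the gene for synaptonemal complex protein 3. It is intended for delivery into mammalian cells. In bacteria it is maintained as a high-copy plasmid through a ColE1/pUC-type origin and selected with ampicillin via the β-lactamase gene. An f1 phage origin and small fragments of pBR322 bom and rop sequence are also annotated in the backbone.

The guide is expressed from the human U6 RNA polymerase III promoter, with the SYCP3-specific spacer, inserted by Golden Gate cloning, sitting immediately upstream of the S. pyogenes gRNA scaffold. A second, partial scaffold fragment is annotated just downstream. Cas9 is driven by a hybrid promoter made of the CMV enhancer, the chicken β-actin promoter and a hybrid CBA/MVM intron. The annotation splits the coding sequence into contiguous N- and C-terminal portions that together form the full-length nuclease. This is followed by a bipartite nucleoplasmin nuclear localization signal and the bovine growth hormone polyadenylation signal. A single AAV2 inverted terminal repeat lies after the cassette, which on its own does not make a packageable AAV genome.

The catalogue entry lists puromycin as a selectable marker, but no puromycin resistance gene appears in the feature table, so this remains unconfirmed. The name suggests the cut is placed near the N-terminal end of the SYCP3 coding region, though the record does not say whether the aim is tagging, reporter knock-in or disruption. The plasmid was deposited with work on inducing meiosis from human pluripotent stem cells.
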