Addgene plasmid #222524: pX330_SYCP3_nterm
Purpose: Cas9/sgRNA plasmid for targeting SYCP3
Depositing lab: George Church. Depositing organization: Harvard Medical School. Publication: Induction of Meiosis from Human Pluripotent Stem Cells. Pierson Smela M, Adams J, Ma C, Breimann L, Widocki U, Shioda T, Church GM. bioRxiv 2024.05.31.596483 10.1101/2024.05.31.596483.
Backbone
  Vector backbone: PX330
  Vector type: CRISPR
  Selectable markers: Puromycin
Growth in bacteria
  Bacterial resistance: Ampicillin, 100 μg/mL
  Growth temperature: 37°C
  Growth strain: NEB Stable
  Copy number: High Copy
Gene/Insert
  Gene/Insert name: Cas9, SYCP3 sgRNA
  gRNA/shRNA sequence: CATCTAAATATGGTGTCCTC
  Species: H. sapiens (human), Synthetic
  Entrez Gene: SYCP3 (a.k.a. COR1, RPRGL4, SCP3, SPGF4)
  Cloning method: Golden Gate
Terms and licenses: Academic/Nonprofit Terms; Industry Terms: Not Available to Industry
Depositor comments: Please visit https://doi.org/10.1101/2024.05.31.596483 for bioRxiv preprint.
How to cite: pX330_SYCP3_nterm was a gift from George Church (Addgene plasmid # 222524 ; http://n2t.net/addgene:222524 ; RRID:Addgene_222524)
